LOCUS       pMM585 7060 bp DNA circular UNA 08-JUL-2015
DEFINITION  pNBU2-LacI-PcfxA-LacO12-NanoLuc.
ACCESSION   urn.local...6x-4vxo26e
VERSION     urn.local...6x-4vxo26e
KEYWORDS    .
SOURCE
  ORGANISM  .
FEATURES             Location/Qualifiers
     promoter        1..98
                     /created_by="User"
                     /X-Transferred_From="PcfxA-sfGFP PCR Product"
                     /X-Transferred_Similarity="100.00%"
                     /Transferred_From="pNBU2-PcfxA-sfGFP PCR Product"
                     /Transferred_Similarity="100.00%"
                     /label="PcfxA"
     protein_bind    44..64
                     /created_by="User"
                     /label="LacO1"
     misc_feature    63..66
                     /created_by="User"
                     /X-Transferred_From="PcfxA-sfGFP PCR Product"
                     /X-Transferred_Similarity="100.00%"
                     /Transferred_From="pNBU2-PcfxA-sfGFP PCR Product"
                     /Transferred_Similarity="100.00%"
                     /modified_by="User"
                     /label="-33"
     protein_bind    67..86
                     /created_by="User"
                     /label="LacO1'"
     misc_feature    87..94
                     /created_by="User"
                     /X-Transferred_From="PcfxA-sfGFP PCR Product"
                     /X-Transferred_Similarity="100.00%"
                     /Transferred_From="pNBU2-PcfxA-sfGFP PCR Product"
                     /Transferred_Similarity="100.00%"
                     /label="-7"
     misc_feature    99
                     /created_by="User"
                     /X-Transferred_From="PcfxA-sfGFP PCR Product"
                     /X-Transferred_Similarity="100.00%"
                     /Transferred_From="pNBU2-PcfxA-sfGFP PCR Product"
                     /Transferred_Similarity="100.00%"
                     /label="+1"
     gene            142..657
                     /gene="NanoLuc"
                     /Transferred_From="pD881-SR:145030 PCR Product"
                     /Transferred_Similarity="100.00%"
                     /label="NanoLuc"
     terminator      701..752
                     /created_by="User"
                     /X-Transferred_From="PcfxA-sfGFP PCR Product"
                     /X-Transferred_Similarity="100.00%"
                     /Transferred_From="pNBU2-PcfxA-sfGFP PCR Product"
                     /Transferred_Similarity="100.00%"
                     /label="Terminator"
     promoter        813..1121
                     /created_by="User"
                     /Transferred_From="LacIq Casette PCR Product"
                     /Transferred_Similarity="100.00%"
                     /label="Pbt1311"
     CDS             1122..2213
                     /created_by="User"
                     /Transferred_From="LacIq Casette PCR Product"
                     /Transferred_Similarity="100.00%"
                     /label="lacIq"
     terminator      2220..2280
                     /created_by="User"
                     /Transferred_From="LacIq Casette PCR Product"
                     /Transferred_Similarity="100.00%"
                     /label="L3S2P21 Terminator"
     CDS             complement(2434..3714)
                     /note="NBU2 integrase"
                     /X-Transferred_From="pNBU2_ermGb_usBT (modified) PCR
                     Product"
                     /X-Transferred_Similarity="100.00%"
                     /Transferred_From="pNBU2-PcfxA-sfGFP PCR Product"
                     /Transferred_Similarity="100.00%"
                     /label="NBU2 integrase"
     misc_recomb     3874..3896
                     /note="attN2"
                     /X-Transferred_From="pNBU2_ermGb_usBT (modified) PCR
                     Product"
                     /X-Transferred_Similarity="100.00%"
                     /Transferred_From="pNBU2-PcfxA-sfGFP PCR Product"
                     /Transferred_Similarity="100.00%"
                     /label="attN2"
     CDS             complement(4154..4888)
                     /note="ermG"
                     /X-Transferred_From="pNBU2_ermGb_usBT (modified) PCR
                     Product"
                     /X-Transferred_Similarity="100.00%"
                     /Transferred_From="pNBU2-PcfxA-sfGFP PCR Product"
                     /Transferred_Similarity="100.00%"
                     /label="ermG"
     CDS             5376..6237
                     /note="beta-lactamase from pBR322"
                     /X-Transferred_From="pNBU2_ermGb_usBT (modified) PCR
                     Product"
                     /X-Transferred_Similarity="100.00%"
                     /Transferred_From="pNBU2-PcfxA-sfGFP PCR Product"
                     /Transferred_Similarity="100.00%"
                     /label="beta-lactamase from pBR322"
     misc_recomb     6275..7060
                     /note="RP4 oriT/RSK oriV"
                     /X-Transferred_From="pNBU2_ermGb_usBT (modified) PCR
                     Product"
                     /X-Transferred_Similarity="100.00%"
                     /Transferred_From="pNBU2-PcfxA-sfGFP PCR Product"
                     /Transferred_Similarity="100.00%"
                     /label="RP4 oriT/RSK oriV"
ORIGIN
        1 ttacaaagaa aattcgacaa actgttattt ttctatctat ttaaattgtg agcggataac
       61 aatttgaatt gtgagcggat aacaattacc tttgtcggca aataaagata ttctcgtcaa
      121 acaaatataa ataatataaa catggttttt actctggaag attttgttgg cgattggcgt
      181 cagaccgcgg gttataattt ggatcaagtc ctggaacagg gtggcgtaag ctctctgttc
      241 cagaacctgg gtgtgagcgt gacgccgatt cagcgcatcg ttctgtccgg cgagaacggt
      301 ctgaaaattg atattcatgt gatcatcccg tacgaaggcc tgagcggtga ccaaatgggt
      361 caaatcgaga aaatctttaa agtcgtctac ccagttgacg atcaccactt caaggttatc
      421 ttgcattacg gtacgctggt gattgatggt gtgaccccga atatgattga ctatttcggc
      481 cgtccgtatg aaggcattgc cgtttttgac ggtaaaaaga tcaccgtcac cggtaccctg
      541 tggaatggca ataagattat tgacgagcgt ctgattaacc cggacggcag cctgctgttc
      601 cgcgtgacca tcaacggtgt cacgggttgg cgtctgtgcg agcgcatcct ggcataatga
      661 actgcacttg ctttgataat taatgataaa caatctaaaa gcactctaat cgttatcgga
      721 gtgcttttag attactaatc aaattgcttc tactaattgc ctatcttcca gtgatggaac
      781 agcatttgtg cattggctgc aacaatcagc cttgatctgg aagaagcaat gaaagctgct
      841 gttaagtctc cgaatcaggt attgttcctg acaggtgtat tcccatccgg taaacgcgga
      901 tactttgcag ttgatctgac tcaggaataa attataaatt aaggtaagaa gattgtagga
      961 taagctaatg aaatagaaaa aggatgccgt cacacaactt gtcggcattc ttttttgttt
     1021 tattagttga aaatatagtg aaaaagttgc ctaaatatgt atgttaacaa attatttgtc
     1081 gtaactttgc actccaaatc tgtttttaac atatggcact agtggtgaat gtgaaaccag
     1141 taacgttata cgatgtcgca gagtatgccg gtgtctctta tcagaccgtt tcccgcgtgg
     1201 tgaaccaggc cagccacgtt tctgcgaaaa cgcgggaaaa agtggaagcg gcgatggcgg
     1261 agctgaatta cattcccaac cgcgtggcac aacaactggc gggcaaacag tcgttgctga
     1321 ttggcgttgc cacctccagt ctggccctgc acgcgccgtc gcaaattgtc gcggcgatta
     1381 aatctcgcgc cgatcaactg ggtgccagcg tggtggtgtc gatggtagaa cgaagcggcg
     1441 tcgaagcctg taaagcggcg gtgcacaatc ttctcgcgca acgcgtcagt gggctgatca
     1501 ttaactatcc gctggatgac caggatgcca ttgctgtgga agctgcctgc actaatgttc
     1561 cggcgttatt tcttgatgtc tctgaccaga cacccatcaa cagtattatt ttctcccatg
     1621 aggacggtac gcgactgggc gtggagcatc tggtcgcatt gggtcaccag caaatcgcgc
     1681 tgttagcggg cccattaagt tctgtctcgg cgcgtctgcg tctggctggc tggcataaat
     1741 atctcactcg caatcaaatt cagccgatag cggaacggga aggcgactgg agtgccatgt
     1801 ccggttttca acaaaccatg caaatgctga atgagggcat cgttcccact gcgatgctgg
     1861 ttgccaacga tcagatggcg ctgggcgcaa tgcgcgccat taccgagtcc gggctgcgcg
     1921 ttggtgcgga tatctcggta gtgggatacg acgataccga ggacagctca tgttatatcc
     1981 cgccgttaac caccatcaaa caggattttc gcctgctggg gcaaaccagc gtggaccgct
     2041 tgctgcaact ctctcagggc caggcggtga agggcaatca gctgttgccc gtctcactgg
     2101 tgaaaagaaa aaccaccctg gcgcccaata cgcaaaccgc ctctccccgc gcgttggccg
     2161 attcattaat gcagctggca cgacaggttt cccgactgga aagcgggcag tgagctttcc
     2221 tcggtaccaa attccagaaa agaggcctcc cgaaaggggg gccttttttc gttttggtcc
     2281 tacttgtgcc tgttctattt ccgaaccgac cgcttgtatg aatccatcaa aattcgtttt
     2341 ctctatgttg gattccttgt tgctcatatt gtgatgataa tttctacaaa tatagtcatt
     2401 ggtaactatc tatgaaactg tttgatactt ttatagttga ttaaacttgt tcatggcatt
     2461 tgccttaata tcatccgcta tgtcaatgta gggtttcata gctttgtagt cgctgtgtcc
     2521 cgtccatttc atgaccacct gtgccgggat tccgagagcc agcgcattgc agatgaatgt
     2581 ccttcttcct gcatgggtac tgagcaaagc gtatttgggt gtgacttcat caatacgttc
     2641 atttcccttg tagtaggttt cccgtacagg ctcgttgatt tctgccagtt cgcccagctc
     2701 tttcaggtaa tcgttcatct tctggttgct gatgacgggc agagccatgt aattctcgaa
     2761 atggatgtcc ttgtatttgt ccagtatggc tttgctgtat ttgttcagtt caatcgtcag
     2821 gctgtcggca gtcttgactg tggttatttc gatgtggtcg gacttcacat cgcttctttt
     2881 cagattgcga acatccgaat accgcaaact cgtaaagcag cagaacagga aaacatcacg
     2941 cacacgttcc aggtattgct tatccttggg tatctggtag tctttcagct tgttcagttc
     3001 atcccaagtc aggaagatta cttttttcga ggtggttttc agtttcggtt tgaacgtatc
     3061 gtatgcaatg ttctgatgat gtcctttctt gaagctccag cgcaggaacc atttgaggaa
     3121 tcccatttgc ttgccgatgg tgctgtttct catatccttg gtgtcacgca ggaagttgac
     3181 gtattcgttc aatccaaact cgttgaaata gttgaacgtt gcatcctcct tgaactcttt
     3241 gaggtggttc ctcactgctg caaatttttc ataggtggat gccgtccagt tattctggtt
     3301 accgcactct tttacaaact catcgaacac ctcccaaaag ctgacagggg cttcttccgg
     3361 ctgttcttcg ctggtgtctt tcattctcat gttgaaagct tccttcaact gttgggtcgt
     3421 tggcatgacc tcctgcacct caaattcctt gaaaatattc tggatttcgg catagtattt
     3481 cagcaagtcc gtattgattt cggctgcact ttgctttagc ttgttggtac atccgctctt
     3541 tacccgctgc ttatctgcat cccatttggc tacgtcaatc cggtagcccg ttgtaaactc
     3601 gatgcgttgg ctggcaaaga tgacacgcat acggatgggt acgttctcta cgattggcac
     3661 accgttcttt ttccggctct ccaatgcaaa aatgatgttg cgcttgatat tcataattgg
     3721 gtgcgtttga aattctacac ccaaatatac acccaattat tgagatagca aaagacattt
     3781 agaaacattt acttttactc tatattgtaa tttacacttg attatcagtc gtttgcagtc
     3841 ttatgatatt ctgtgaaagt ataagttcga gagcctgtct ctccgcaaaa aacgctgaaa
     3901 atcagcagat tgcaaaacaa acaccctgtt ttacacccaa gaatgtaaag tcggctgttt
     3961 ttgttttatt taagataata caaccactac ataataaaag agtagcgata ttaaaagaat
     4021 ccgatgagaa aagactaata tttatctatc cattcagttt gatttttcag gactttacat
     4081 cgtcctgaaa gtatttgttg gtaccggtac cgaggacgcg taaacattta cagttgcatg
     4141 tggcctattg tttttagccg ttaaatattt tataactatt aaatagcgat acaaattgtt
     4201 cgaaactaat attgtttata tcatatattc tcgcatgttt taaagcttta ttaaattgat
     4261 tttttgtaaa cagtttttcg tactctttgt taacccattt cattacaaaa gtttcatatt
     4321 tttttctctc tttaaatgcc atttttgctg gctttctttt taatacaatt aatgtgctat
     4381 ccactttagg ttttggatgg aaataatacc taggaatttt tgctaatata gaaatatcta
     4441 cctctgccat taacagcaat gctagtgatc tgtttgtatc taataacatt ttagcaaaac
     4501 catattccac tattaaataa cttattgtgg ctgaactttc aaaaacaatt tttcgaatta
     4561 tatttgtgct tatgttgtaa ggtatgctgc caaatatttt atatggattg tggctaggaa
     4621 atgtaaattt cagtatatca tcatttacta tttgatagtt aggataattt aagagcttat
     4681 tacgagttac ctcacataat ttagaatcaa tttctatcgc cgttacaaaa ttacatctct
     4741 ttaccaatcc agcagtaaaa tgacctttcc ctgcacctat ttcaaagatg ttatcttttt
     4801 catctaaact tatgcaattc attatttttt ctatgtgata ttttgaagta ataaaatttt
     4861 gactatcttt tatatttact ttgttcatta taacctctcc ttaatttatt gcatctcttt
     4921 tcgaatattt atgttttttg agaaaagaac gtactcatgg ttcatcccga tatgcgtatc
     4981 ggtctgtata tcagcaactt tctatgtgtt tcaactacaa tagtcatcta ttctcatctt
     5041 tctgagtcca ccccctgcaa agcccctctt tacgacataa aaattcggtc ggaaaaggta
     5101 tgcaaaagat gtttctctct ttaagagaaa ctcttcggga tgcaaaaata tgaaaataac
     5161 tccaattcac caaattatat agcgactttt ttacaaaatg ctaaaatttg ttgatttccg
     5221 tcaagcaatt gttgagcaaa aatgtctttt acgataaaat gatacctcaa tatcaactgt
     5281 ttagcaaaac gatatttctc ttaaagagag aaacaccttt ttgttcacca atccccgact
     5341 tttaatcccg cggccatgat tgaaaaagga agagtatgag tattcaacat ttccgtgtcg
     5401 cccttattcc cttttttgcg gcattttgcc ttcctgtttt tgctcaccca gaaacgctgg
     5461 tgaaagtaaa agatgctgaa gatcagttgg gtgcacgagt gggttacatc gaactggatc
     5521 tcaacagcgg taagatcctt gagagttttc gccccgaaga acgttttcca atgatgagca
     5581 cttttaaagt tctgctatgt ggcgcggtat tatcccgtat tgacgccggg caagagcaac
     5641 tcggtcgccg catacactat tctcagaatg acttggttga gtactcacca gtcacagaaa
     5701 agcatcttac ggatggcatg acagtaagag aattatgcag tgctgccata accatgagtg
     5761 ataacactgc ggccaactta cttctgacaa cgatcggagg accgaaggag ctaaccgctt
     5821 ttttgcacaa catgggggat catgtaactc gccttgatcg ttgggaaccg gagctgaatg
     5881 aagccatacc aaacgacgag cgtgacacca cgatgcctgt agcaatggca acaacgttgc
     5941 gcaaactatt aactggcgaa ctacttactc tagcttcccg gcaacaatta atagactgga
     6001 tggaggcgga taaagttgca ggaccacttc tgcgctcggc ccttccggct ggctggttta
     6061 ttgctgataa atctggagcc ggtgagcgtg ggtctcgcgg tatcattgca gcactggggc
     6121 cagatggtaa gccctcccgt atcgtagtta tctacacgac ggggagtcag gcaactatgg
     6181 atgaacgaaa tagacagatc gctgagatag gtgcctcact gattaagcat tggtaactgt
     6241 cagaccaagt ttactcataa cgcgtcaatt cgagggggat caattccgtg ataggtgggc
     6301 tgcccttcct ggttggcttg gtttcatcag ccatccgctt gccctcatct gttacgccgg
     6361 cggtagccgg ccagcctcgc agagcaggat tcccgttgag caccgccagg tgcgaataag
     6421 ggacagtgaa gaaggaacac ccgctcgcgg gtgggcctac ttcacctatc ctgcccggct
     6481 gacgccgttg gatacaccaa ggaaagtcta cacgaaccct ttggcaaaat cctgtatatc
     6541 gtgcgaaaaa ggatggatat accgaaaaaa tcgctataat gaccccgaag cagggttatg
     6601 cagcggaaaa cggaattgat ccggccacga tgcgtccggc gtagaggatc tgaagatcag
     6661 cagttcaacc tgttgatagt acgtactaag ctctcatgtt tcacgtacta agctctcatg
     6721 tttaacgtac taagctctca tgtttaacga actaaaccct catggctaac gtactaagct
     6781 ctcatggcta acgtactaag ctctcatgtt tcacgtacta agctctcatg tttgaacaat
     6841 aaaattaata taaatcagca acttaaatag cctctaaggt tttaagtttt ataagaaaaa
     6901 aaagaatata taaggctttt aaagctttta aggtttaacg gttgtggaca acaagccagg
     6961 gatgtaacgc actgagaagc ccttagagcc tctcaaagca attttgagtg acacaggaac
     7021 acttaacggc tgacatggga attcccctcc accgcggtgg
//
