>Addgene plasmid #68884 | pMM585 | depositor full sequence | sequence record 126136 | pMM585 sequence 7059 bps
TACAAAGAAAATTCGACAAACTGTTATTTTTCTATCTATTTAAATTGTGAGCGGATAACAATTTGAATTG
TGAGCGGATAACAATTACCTTTGTCGGCAAATAAAGATATTCTCGTCAAACAAATATAAATAATATAAAC
ATGGTTTTTACTCTGGAAGATTTTGTTGGCGATTGGCGTCAGACCGCGGGTTATAATTTGGATCAAGTCC
TGGAACAGGGTGGCGTAAGCTCTCTGTTCCAGAACCTGGGTGTGAGCGTGACGCCGATTCAGCGCATCGT
TCTGTCCGGCGAGAACGGTCTGAAAATTGATATTCATGTGATCATCCCGTACGAAGGCCTGAGCGGTGAC
CAAATGGGTCAAATCGAGAAAATCTTTAAAGTCGTCTACCCAGTTGACGATCACCACTTCAAGGTTATCT
TGCATTACGGTACGCTGGTGATTGATGGTGTGACCCCGAATATGATTGACTATTTCGGCCGTCCGTATGA
AGGCATTGCCGTTTTTGACGGTAAAAAGATCACCGTCACCGGTACCCTGTGGAATGGCAATAAGATTATT
GACGAGCGTCTGATTAACCCGGACGGCAGCCTGCTGTTCCGCGTGACCATCAACGGTGTCACGGGTTGGC
GTCTGTGCGAGCGCATCCTGGCATAATGAACTGCACTTGCTTTGATAATTAATGATAAACAATCTAAAAG
CACTCTAATCGTTATCGGAGTGCTTTTAGATTACTAATCAAATTGCTTCTACTAATTGCCTATCTTCCAG
TGATGGAACAGCATTTGTGCATTGGCTGCAACAATCAGCCTTGATCTGGAAGAAGCAATGAAAGCTGCTG
TTAAGTCTCCGAATCAGGTATTGTTCCTGACAGGTGTATTCCCATCCGGTAAACGCGGATACTTTGCAGT
TGATCTGACTCAGGAATAAATTATAAATTAAGGTAAGAAGATTGTAGGATAAGCTAATGAAATAGAAAAA
GGATGCCGTCACACAACTTGTCGGCATTCTTTTTTGTTTTATTAGTTGAAAATATAGTGAAAAAGTTGCC
TAAATATGTATGTTAACAAATTATTTGTCGTAACTTTGCACTCCAAATCTGTTTTTAACATATGGCACTA
GTGGTGAATGTGAAACCAGTAACGTTATACGATGTCGCAGAGTATGCCGGTGTCTCTTATCAGACCGTTT
CCCGCGTGGTGAACCAGGCCAGCCACGTTTCTGCGAAAACGCGGGAAAAAGTGGAAGCGGCGATGGCGGA
GCTGAATTACATTCCCAACCGCGTGGCACAACAACTGGCGGGCAAACAGTCGTTGCTGATTGGCGTTGCC
ACCTCCAGTCTGGCCCTGCACGCGCCGTCGCAAATTGTCGCGGCGATTAAATCTCGCGCCGATCAACTGG
GTGCCAGCGTGGTGGTGTCGATGGTAGAACGAAGCGGCGTCGAAGCCTGTAAAGCGGCGGTGCACAATCT
TCTCGCGCAACGCGTCAGTGGGCTGATCATTAACTATCCGCTGGATGACCAGGATGCCATTGCTGTGGAA
GCTGCCTGCACTAATGTTCCGGCGTTATTTCTTGATGTCTCTGACCAGACACCCATCAACAGTATTATTT
TCTCCCATGAGGACGGTACGCGACTGGGCGTGGAGCATCTGGTCGCATTGGGTCACCAGCAAATCGCGCT
GTTAGCGGGCCCATTAAGTTCTGTCTCGGCGCGTCTGCGTCTGGCTGGCTGGCATAAATATCTCACTCGC
AATCAAATTCAGCCGATAGCGGAACGGGAAGGCGACTGGAGTGCCATGTCCGGTTTTCAACAAACCATGC
AAATGCTGAATGAGGGCATCGTTCCCACTGCGATGCTGGTTGCCAACGATCAGATGGCGCTGGGCGCAAT
GCGCGCCATTACCGAGTCCGGGCTGCGCGTTGGTGCGGATATCTCGGTAGTGGGATACGACGATACCGAG
GACAGCTCATGTTATATCCCGCCGTTAACCACCATCAAACAGGATTTTCGCCTGCTGGGGCAAACCAGCG
TGGACCGCTTGCTGCAACTCTCTCAGGGCCAGGCGGTGAAGGGCAATCAGCTGTTGCCCGTCTCACTGGT
GAAAAGAAAAACCACCCTGGCGCCCAATACGCAAACCGCCTCTCCCCGCGCGTTGGCCGATTCATTAATG
CAGCTGGCACGACAGGTTTCCCGACTGGAAAGCGGGCAGTGAGCTTTCCTCGGTACCAAATTCCAGAAAA
GAGGCCTCCCGAAAGGGGGGCCTTTTTTCGTTTTGGTCCTACTTGTGCCTGTTCTATTTCCGAACCGACC
GCTTGTATGAATCCATCAAAATTCGTTTTCTCTATGTTGGATTCCTTGTTGCTCATATTGTGATGATAAT
TTCTACAAATATAGTCATTGGTAACTATCTATGAAACTGTTTGATACTTTTATAGTTGATTAAACTTGTT
CATGGCATTTGCCTTAATATCATCCGCTATGTCAATGTAGGGTTTCATAGCTTTGTAGTCGCTGTGTCCC
GTCCATTTCATGACCACCTGTGCCGGGATTCCGAGAGCCAGCGCATTGCAGATGAATGTCCTTCTTCCTG
CATGGGTACTGAGCAAAGCGTATTTGGGTGTGACTTCATCAATACGTTCATTTCCCTTGTAGTAGGTTTC
CCGTACAGGCTCGTTGATTTCTGCCAGTTCGCCCAGCTCTTTCAGGTAATCGTTCATCTTCTGGTTGCTG
ATGACGGGCAGAGCCATGTAATTCTCGAAATGGATGTCCTTGTATTTGTCCAGTATGGCTTTGCTGTATT
TGTTCAGTTCAATCGTCAGGCTGTCGGCAGTCTTGACTGTGGTTATTTCGATGTGGTCGGACTTCACATC
GCTTCTTTTCAGATTGCGAACATCCGAATACCGCAAACTCGTAAAGCAGCAGAACAGGAAAACATCACGC
ACACGTTCCAGGTATTGCTTATCCTTGGGTATCTGGTAGTCTTTCAGCTTGTTCAGTTCATCCCAAGTCA
GGAAGATTACTTTTTTCGAGGTGGTTTTCAGTTTCGGTTTGAACGTATCGTATGCAATGTTCTGATGATG
TCCTTTCTTGAAGCTCCAGCGCAGGAACCATTTGAGGAATCCCATTTGCTTGCCGATGGTGCTGTTTCTC
ATATCCTTGGTGTCACGCAGGAAGTTGACGTATTCGTTCAATCCAAACTCGTTGAAATAGTTGAACGTTG
CATCCTCCTTGAACTCTTTGAGGTGGTTCCTCACTGCTGCAAATTTTTCATAGGTGGATGCCGTCCAGTT
ATTCTGGTTACCGCACTCTTTTACAAACTCATCGAACACCTCCCAAAAGCTGACAGGGGCTTCTTCCGGC
TGTTCTTCGCTGGTGTCTTTCATTCTCATGTTGAAAGCTTCCTTCAACTGTTGGGTCGTTGGCATGACCT
CCTGCACCTCAAATTCCTTGAAAATATTCTGGATTTCGGCATAGTATTTCAGCAAGTCCGTATTGATTTC
GGCTGCACTTTGCTTTAGCTTGTTGGTACATCCGCTCTTTACCCGCTGCTTATCTGCATCCCATTTGGCT
ACGTCAATCCGGTAGCCCGTTGTAAACTCGATGCGTTGGCTGGCAAAGATGACACGCATACGGATGGGTA
CGTTCTCTACGATTGGCACACCGTTCTTTTTCCGGCTCTCCAATGCAAAAATGATGTTGCGCTTGATATT
CATAATTGGGTGCGTTTGAAATTCTACACCCAAATATACACCCAATTATTGAGATAGCAAAAGACATTTA
GAAACATTTACTTTTACTCTATATTGTAATTTACACTTGATTATCAGTCGTTTGCAGTCTTATGATATTC
TGTGAAAGTATAAGTTCGAGAGCCTGTCTCTCCGCAAAAAACGCTGAAAATCAGCAGATTGCAAAACAAA
CACCCTGTTTTACACCCAAGAATGTAAAGTCGGCTGTTTTTGTTTTATTTAAGATAATACAACCACTACA
TAATAAAAGAGTAGCGATATTAAAAGAATCCGATGAGAAAAGACTAATATTTATCTATCCATTCAGTTTG
ATTTTTCAGGACTTTACATCGTCCTGAAAGTATTTGTTGGTACCGGTACCGAGGACGCGTAAACATTTAC
AGTTGCATGTGGCCTATTGTTTTTAGCCGTTAAATATTTTATAACTATTAAATAGCGATACAAATTGTTC
GAAACTAATATTGTTTATATCATATATTCTCGCATGTTTTAAAGCTTTATTAAATTGATTTTTTGTAAAC
AGTTTTTCGTACTCTTTGTTAACCCATTTCATTACAAAAGTTTCATATTTTTTTCTCTCTTTAAATGCCA
TTTTTGCTGGCTTTCTTTTTAATACAATTAATGTGCTATCCACTTTAGGTTTTGGATGGAAATAATACCT
AGGAATTTTTGCTAATATAGAAATATCTACCTCTGCCATTAACAGCAATGCTAGTGATCTGTTTGTATCT
AATAACATTTTAGCAAAACCATATTCCACTATTAAATAACTTATTGTGGCTGAACTTTCAAAAACAATTT
TTCGAATTATATTTGTGCTTATGTTGTAAGGTATGCTGCCAAATATTTTATATGGATTGTGGCTAGGAAA
TGTAAATTTCAGTATATCATCATTTACTATTTGATAGTTAGGATAATTTAAGAGCTTATTACGAGTTACC
TCACATAATTTAGAATCAATTTCTATCGCCGTTACAAAATTACATCTCTTTACCAATCCAGCAGTAAAAT
GACCTTTCCCTGCACCTATTTCAAAGATGTTATCTTTTTCATCTAAACTTATGCAATTCATTATTTTTTC
TATGTGATATTTTGAAGTAATAAAATTTTGACTATCTTTTATATTTACTTTGTTCATTATAACCTCTCCT
TAATTTATTGCATCTCTTTTCGAATATTTATGTTTTTTGAGAAAAGAACGTACTCATGGTTCATCCCGAT
ATGCGTATCGGTCTGTATATCAGCAACTTTCTATGTGTTTCAACTACAATAGTCATCTATTCTCATCTTT
CTGAGTCCACCCCCTGCAAAGCCCCTCTTTACGACATAAAAATTCGGTCGGAAAAGGTATGCAAAAGATG
TTTCTCTCTTTAAGAGAAACTCTTCGGGATGCAAAAATATGAAAATAACTCCAATTCACCAAATTATATA
GCGACTTTTTTACAAAATGCTAAAATTTGTTGATTTCCGTCAAGCAATTGTTGAGCAAAAATGTCTTTTA
CGATAAAATGATACCTCAATATCAACTGTTTAGCAAAACGATATTTCTCTTAAAGAGAGAAACACCTTTT
TGTTCACCAATCCCCGACTTTTAATCCCGCGGCCATGATTGAAAAAGGAAGAGTATGAGTATTCAACATT
TCCGTGTCGCCCTTATTCCCTTTTTTGCGGCATTTTGCCTTCCTGTTTTTGCTCACCCAGAAACGCTGGT
GAAAGTAAAAGATGCTGAAGATCAGTTGGGTGCACGAGTGGGTTACATCGAACTGGATCTCAACAGCGGT
AAGATCCTTGAGAGTTTTCGCCCCGAAGAACGTTTTCCAATGATGAGCACTTTTAAAGTTCTGCTATGTG
GCGCGGTATTATCCCGTATTGACGCCGGGCAAGAGCAACTCGGTCGCCGCATACACTATTCTCAGAATGA
CTTGGTTGAGTACTCACCAGTCACAGAAAAGCATCTTACGGATGGCATGACAGTAAGAGAATTATGCAGT
GCTGCCATAACCATGAGTGATAACACTGCGGCCAACTTACTTCTGACAACGATCGGAGGACCGAAGGAGC
TAACCGCTTTTTTGCACAACATGGGGGATCATGTAACTCGCCTTGATCGTTGGGAACCGGAGCTGAATGA
AGCCATACCAAACGACGAGCGTGACACCACGATGCCTGTAGCAATGGCAACAACGTTGCGCAAACTATTA
ACTGGCGAACTACTTACTCTAGCTTCCCGGCAACAATTAATAGACTGGATGGAGGCGGATAAAGTTGCAG
GACCACTTCTGCGCTCGGCCCTTCCGGCTGGCTGGTTTATTGCTGATAAATCTGGAGCCGGTGAGCGTGG
GTCTCGCGGTATCATTGCAGCACTGGGGCCAGATGGTAAGCCCTCCCGTATCGTAGTTATCTACACGACG
GGGAGTCAGGCAACTATGGATGAACGAAATAGACAGATCGCTGAGATAGGTGCCTCACTGATTAAGCATT
GGTAACTGTCAGACCAAGTTTACTCATAACGCGTCAATTCGAGGGGGATCAATTCCGTGATAGGTGGGCT
GCCCTTCCTGGTTGGCTTGGTTTCATCAGCCATCCGCTTGCCCTCATCTGTTACGCCGGCGGTAGCCGGC
CAGCCTCGCAGAGCAGGATTCCCGTTGAGCACCGCCAGGTGCGAATAAGGGACAGTGAAGAAGGAACACC
CGCTCGCGGGTGGGCCTACTTCACCTATCCTGCCCGGCTGACGCCGTTGGATACACCAAGGAAAGTCTAC
ACGAACCCTTTGGCAAAATCCTGTATATCGTGCGAAAAAGGATGGATATACCGAAAAAATCGCTATAATG
ACCCCGAAGCAGGGTTATGCAGCGGAAAACGGAATTGATCCGGCCACGATGCGTCCGGCGTAGAGGATCT
GAAGATCAGCAGTTCAACCTGTTGATAGTACGTACTAAGCTCTCATGTTTCACGTACTAAGCTCTCATGT
TTAACGTACTAAGCTCTCATGTTTAACGAACTAAACCCTCATGGCTAACGTACTAAGCTCTCATGGCTAA
CGTACTAAGCTCTCATGTTTCACGTACTAAGCTCTCATGTTTGAACAATAAAATTAATATAAATCAGCAA
CTTAAATAGCCTCTAAGGTTTTAAGTTTTATAAGAAAAAAAAGAATATATAAGGCTTTTAAAGCTTTTAA
GGTTTAACGGTTGTGGACAACAAGCCAGGGATGTAACGCACTGAGAAGCCCTTAGAGCCTCTCAAAGCAA
TTTTGAGTGACACAGGAACACTTAACGGCTGACATGGGAATTCCCCTCCACCGCGGTGG
Features (pLannotate 1.2.2; 10 found; start..end, strand, type, name):
     45..61      +  protein_bind   lac operator: The lac repressor binds to the lac operator to inhibit transcription in E. coli. This inhibition can be relieved by adding lactose or isopropyl-β-D-thiogalactopyranoside (IPTG). lac repressor encoded by lacI
     68..84      +  protein_bind   lac operator: The lac repressor binds to the lac operator to inhibit transcription in E. coli. This inhibition can be relieved by adding lactose or isopropyl-β-D-thiogalactopyranoside (IPTG). lac repressor encoded by lacI
    138..653     +  CDS            LUCI_OPLGR (fragment): Experimental evidence at protein level: Swiss-Prot protein existence level 1. Catalytic subunit of oplophorus-luciferin 2-monooxygenase. Oxidoreductase that converts coelenterazine (the oplophorus luciferin) to coelenteramide under emission of blue light with a maximum at 454 nm. Is also active with bisdeoxycoelenterazine. From Oplophorus gracilirostris (Luminous shrimp).
   1130..2212    +  CDS            lacI: lac repressor; lacI; The lac repressor binds to the lac operator to inhibit transcription in E. coli. This inhibition can be relieved by adding lactose or isopropyl-β-D-thiogalactopyranoside (IPTG).
   4159..4887    -  CDS            ermC': ERM_BACIU - Experimental evidence at protein level: Swiss-Prot protein existence level 1. This protein produces a dimethylation of the adenine residue at position 2085 in 23S rRNA, resulting in reduced affinity between ribosomes and macrolide-lincosamide-streptogramin B antibiotics. From Bacillus subtilis.
   5358..5374    +  promoter       AmpR promoter (fragment): bla
   5375..6235    +  CDS            AmpR: β-lactamase; bla; confers resistance to ampicillin, carbenicillin, and related antibiotics
   6288..6333    -  CDS            traJ (fragment): oriT-recognizing protein; traJ
   6366..6475    -  oriT           oriT: incP origin of transfer
   6646..7034    +  rep_origin     R6K γ ori: γ replication origin from E. coli plasmid R6K; requires the R6K initiator protein pi for replication
