[The description below was written by a language model from this plasmid's Addgene catalogue record, the feature table of its GenBank file and pLannotate feature annotations shown in this document.]
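Description:
pMM585 is a 7.06 kb integrative bacterial expression plasmid built on the pNBU2 backbone, designed to place an IPTG-inducible luciferase reporter into the chromosome of Bacteroides, with B. thetaiotaomicron being the species named in the associated publication. In E. coli it replicates from an R6K γ origin, which depends on the pi initiator protein and therefore requires a pir-expressing host such as the listed Pir1 strain. It is maintained at low copy under ampicillin selection through the pBR322-derived β-lactamase gene. An RP4 (IncP) oriT allows conjugative transfer from E. coli into Bacteroides, where the plasmid cannot replicate. Instead, the encoded NBU2 integrase catalyses site-specific recombination between the plasmid attN2 site and its chromosomal attachment site. Integrants are selected with erythromycin via the ermG rRNA methylase gene.

The payload consists of two cassettes. The first is a modified PcfxA promoter in which two lac operator sequences (LacO1 and LacO1') have been positioned around the annotated -33 element and just upstream of the -7 element. This promoter drives the 516 bp NanoLuc coding sequence, an engineered luciferase derived from the catalytic subunit of Oplophorus gracilirostris luciferase, and is followed by a terminator. The second is a lacI repressor gene (labelled lacIq) expressed from the Pbt1311 promoter and ended by the L3S2P21 synthetic terminator. LacI binding at the operators blocks transcription from PcfxA, and IPTG relieves this repression, giving a luminescent readout of induction. The construct serves as an inducible gene-expression switch and reporter for engineering this gut commensal to sense and respond to stimuli, including within the murine gut microbiota.
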