Addgene plasmid #68884: pMM585
Purpose: IPTG-inducible NanoLuc expression, pNBU2 backbone, AmpR
Depositing lab: Timothy Lu & Christopher Voigt. Depositing organization: Massachusetts Institute of Technology. Publication: Programming a Human Commensal Bacterium, Bacteroides thetaiotaomicron, to Sense and Respond to Stimuli in the Murine Gut Microbiota. Mimee M, Tucker AC, Voigt CA, Lu TK. Cell Syst. 2015 Jul 29;1(1):62-71. doi: 10.1016/j.cels.2015.06.001. PubMed 26918244.
Backbone
  Vector backbone: pNBU2
  Total vector size (bp): 7060
  Vector type: Bacterial Expression
  Selectable markers: Erythromycin in Bacteroides
Growth in bacteria
  Bacterial resistance: Ampicillin, 100 μg/mL
  Growth temperature: 37°C
  Growth strain: Pir1
  Copy number: Low Copy
Gene/Insert 1
  Gene/Insert name: NanoLuc
  Insert size (bp): 516
Gene/Insert 2
  Gene/Insert name: LacI
  Insert size (bp): 1092
Terms and licenses: Academic/Nonprofit Terms; Industry Terms: Not Available to Industry
How to cite: pMM585 was a gift from Timothy Lu & Christopher Voigt (Addgene plasmid # 68884 ; http://n2t.net/addgene:68884 ; RRID:Addgene_68884)
