>Addgene plasmid #68884 | pMM585 | addgene partial sequence | sequence record 126135 | pGP704-R 5'-aacaagccagggatgtaacg-3'
ACAGGAACACTTAACGGCTGACATGGGAATTCCCCTCCACCGCGGTGGTACAAAGAAAATTCGACAAACT
GTTATTTTTCTATCTATTTAAATTGTGAGCGGATAACAATTTGAATTGTGAGCGGATAACAATTACCTTT
GTCGGCAAATAAAGATATTCTCGTCAAACAAATATAAATAATATAAACATGGTTTTTACTCTGGAAGATT
TTGTTGGCGATTGGCGTCAGACCGCGGGTTATAATTTGGATCAAGTCCTGGAACAGGGTGGCGTAAGCTC
TCTGTTCCAGAACCTGGGTGTGAGCGTGACGCCGATTCAGCGCATCGTTCTGTCCGGCGAGAACGGTCTG
AAAATTGATATTCATGTGATCATCCCGTACGAAGGCCTGAGCGGTGACCAAATGGGTCAAATCGAGAAAA
TCTTTAAAGTCGTCTACCCAGTTGACGATCACCACTTCAAGGTTATCTTGCATTACGGTACGCTGGTGAT
TGATGGTGTGACCCCGAATATGATTGACTATTTCGGCCGTCCGTATGAAGGCATTGCCGTTTTTGACGGT
AAAAAGATCACCGTCACCGGTACCCTGTGGAATGGCAATAAGATTATTGACGAGCGTCTGATTAACCCGG
ACGGCAGCCTGCTGTTCCGCGTGACCATCAACGGTGTCACGGGTTGGCGTCTGTGCGAGCGCATCCTGGC
ATAATGAACTGCACTTGCTTTGATAATTAATGATAAACAATCTAAAAGCACTCTAATCGTTATCGGAGTG
CTTTTAGATTACTAATCAAATTGCTTCTACTAATTGCCTATCTTCCAGTGATGGAACAGCATT
