>Addgene plasmid #68884 | pMM585 | addgene partial sequence | sequence record 126211 | hhvEBNA1-R 5'-TGGAATAGCAAGGGCAGTTC-3'
TTGATGGTCACGCGGAACAGCAGGCTGCCGTCCGGGTTAATCAGACGCTCGTCAATAATCTTATTGCCAT
TCCACAGGGTACCGGTGACGGTGATCTTTTTACCGTCAAAAACGGCAATGCCTTCATACGGACGGCCGAA
ATAGTCAATCATATTCGGGGTCACACCATCAATCACCAGCGTACCGTAATGCAAGATAACCTTGAAGTGG
TGATCGTCAACTGGGTAGACGACTTTAAAGATTTTCTCGATTTGACCCATTTGGTCACCGCTCAGGCCTT
CGTACGGGATGATCACATGAATATCAATTTTCAGACCGTTCTCGCCGGACAGAACGATGCGCTGAATCGG
CGTCACGCTCACACCCAGGTTCTGGAACAGAGAGCTTACGCCACCCTGTTCCAGGACTTGATCCAAATTA
TAACCCGCGGTCTGACGCCAATCGCCAACAAAATCTTCCAGAGTAAAAACCATGTTTATATTATTTATAT
TTGTTTGACGAGAATATCTTTATTTGCCGACAAAGGTAATTGTTATCCGCTCACAATTCAAATTGTTATC
CGCTCACAATTTAAATAGATAGAAAAATAACAGTTTGTCGAATTTTCTTTGTACCACCGCGGTGGAGGGG
AATTCCCATGTCAGCCGTTAAGTGTTCCTGTGTCACTCAAAATTGCTTTGAGAGGCTCTAAGGGCTTCTC
AGTGCGTTACATCCCTGGCTTGTTGTCCACAACCGTTAAACCTTAAAAGCTTTAAAAGCCTTATATATTC
TTTTTTTTCTTATAAAACTTAAAACCTTAGAGGCTATTTAAGTTGCTGATTTATATTAATTTTATTGTTC
AAACATGA
